>Addgene plasmid #62745 | mCherry-Galectin-C-18 | addgene full sequence | sequence record 235985 | Addgene NGS Result
GGAGTTCCGCGTTACATAACTTACGGTAAATGGCCCGCCTGGCTGACCGCCCAACGACCCCCGCCCATTG
ACGTCAATAATGACGTATGTTCCCATAGTAACGCCAATAGGGACTTTCCATTGACGTCAATGGGTGGAGT
ATTTACGGTAAACTGCCCACTTGGCAGTACATCAAGTGTATCATATGCCAAGTACGCCCCCTATTGACGT
CAATGACGGTAAATGGCCCGCCTGGCATTATGCCCAGTACATGACCTTATGGGACTTTCCTACTTGGCAG
TACATCTACGTATTAGTCATCGCTATTACCATGGTGATGCGGTTTTGGCAGTACATCAATGGGCGTGGAT
AGCGGTTTGACTCACGGGGATTTCCAAGTCTCCACCCCATTGACGTCAATGGGAGTTTGTTTTGGCACCA
AAATCAACGGGACTTTCCAAAATGTCGTAACAACTCCGCCCCATTGACGCAAATGGGCGGTAGGCGTGTA
CGGTGGGAGGTCTATATAAGCAGAGCTGGTTTAGTGAACCGTCAGATCCGCTAGCGCTACCGGTCGCCAC
CATGGTGAGCAAGGGCGAGGAGGATAACATGGCCATCATCAAGGAGTTCATGCGCTTCAAGGTGCACATG
GAGGGCTCCGTGAACGGCCACGAGTTCGAGATCGAGGGCGAGGGCGAGGGCCGCCCCTACGAGGGCACCC
AGACCGCCAAGCTGAAGGTGACCAAGGGTGGCCCCCTGCCCTTCGCCTGGGACATCCTGTCCCCTCAGTT
CATGTACGGCTCCAAGGCCTACGTGAAGCACCCCGCCGACATCCCCGACTACTTGAAGCTGTCCTTCCCC
GAGGGCTTCAAGTGGGAGCGCGTGATGAACTTCGAGGACGGCGGCGTGGTGACCGTGACCCAGGACTCCT
CCCTGCAGGACGGCGAGTTCATCTACAAGGTGAAGCTGCGCGGCACCAACTTCCCCTCCGACGGCCCCGT
AATGCAGAAGAAGACCATGGGCTGGGAGGCCTCCTCCGAGCGGATGTACCCCGAGGACGGCGCCCTGAAG
GGCGAGATCAAGCAGAGGCTGAAGCTGAAGGACGGCGGCCACTACGACGCTGAGGTCAAGACCACCTACA
AGGCCAAGAAGCCCGTGCAGCTGCCCGGCGCCTACAACGTCAACATCAAGTTGGACATCACCTCCCACAA
CGAGGACTACACCATCGTGGAACAGTACGAACGCGCCGAGGGCCGCCACTCCACCGGCGGCATGGACGAG
CTGTACAAGTCCGGAGGGAGCGGCAGTGGGTCCAGTGGAGGGAGCAGTGGAAGCGGAGGGAGCGCTTGTG
GTCTGGTCGCCAGCAACCTGAATCTCAAACCTGGAGAGTGCCTTCGAGTGCGAGGCGAGGTGGCTCCTGA
CGCTAAGAGCTTCGTGCTGAACCTGGGCAAAGACAGCAACAACCTGTGCCTGCACTTCAACCCTCGCTTC
AACGCCCACGGCGACGCCAACACCATCGTGTGCAACAGCAAGGACGGCGGGGCCTGGGGGACCGAGCAGC
GGGAGGCTGTCTTTCCCTTCCAGCCTGGAAGTGTTGCAGAGGTGTGCATCACCTTCGACCAGGCCAACCT
GACCGTCAAGCTGCCAGATGGATACGAATTCAAGTTCCCCAACCGCCTCAACCTGGAGGCCATCAACTAC
ATGGCAGCTGACGGTGACTTCAAGATCAAATGTGTGGCCTTTGACTGAGGATCCACCGGATCTAGATAAC
TGATCATAATCAGCCATACCACATTTGTAGAGGTTTTACTTGCTTTAAAAAACCTCCCACACCTCCCCCT
GAACCTGAAACATAAAATGAATGCAATTGTTGTTGTTAACTTGTTTATTGCAGCTTATAATGGTTACAAA
TAAAGCAATAGCATCACAAATTTCACAAATAAAGCATTTTTTTCACTGCATTCTAGTTGTGGTTTGTCCA
AACTCATCAATGTATCTTAACGCGTAAATTGTAAGCGTTAATATTTTGTTAAAATTCGCGTTAAATTTTT
GTTAAATCAGCTCATTTTTTAACCAATAGGCCGAAATCGGCAAAATCCCTTATAAATCAAAAGAATAGAC
CGAGATAGGGT
[37 nt withheld, positions 2112-2148]
AAAGAACGTGGACTCCAACGTCAAAGG
[49 nt withheld, positions 2176-2224]
T
[91 nt withheld, positions 2226-2316]
G
[124 nt withheld, positions 2318-2441]
CAGGTGGCACTTTTCGGGGAAATGTGCGCGGAACCCCTATTTGTTTATTTTTCTAAATACATTCAAATAT
GTATCCGCTCATGAGACAATAACCCTGATAAATGCTTCAATAATATTGAAAAAGGAAGAGTCCTGAGGCG
GAAAGAACCAGCTGTGGAATGTGTGTCAGTTAGGGTGTGGAAAGTCCCCAGGCTCCCCAGCAGGCAGAAG
TATGCAAAGCATGCATCTCAATTAGTCAGCAACCAGGTGTGGAAAGTCCCCAGGCTCCCCAGCAGGCAGA
AGTATGCAAAGCATGCATCTCAATTAGTCAGCAACCATAGTCCCGCCCCTAACTCCGCCCATCCCGCCCC
TAACTCCGCCCAGTTCCGCCCATTCTCCGCCCCATGGCTGACTAATTTTTTTTATTTATGCAGAGGCCGA
GGCCGCCTCGGCCTCTGAGCTATTCCAGAAGTAGTGAGGAGGCTTTTTTGGAGGCCTAGGCTTTTGCAAA
GATCGATCAAGAGACAGGATGAGGATCGTTTCGCATGATTGAACAAGATGGATTGCACGCAGGTTCTCCG
GCCGCTTGGGTGGAGAGGCTATTCGGCTATGACTGGGCACAACAGACAATCGGCTGCTCTGATGCCGCCG
TGTTCCGGCTGTCAGCGCAGGGGCGCCCGGTTCTTTTTGTCAAGACCGACCTGTCCGGTGCCCTGAATGA
ACTGCAAGACGAGGCAGCGCGGCTATCGTGGCTGGCCACGACGGGCGTTCCTTGCGCAGCTGTGCTCGAC
GTTGTCACTGAAGCGGGAAGGGACTGGCTGCTATTGGGCGAAGTGCCGGGGCAGGATCTCCTGTCATCTC
ACCTTGCTCCTGCCGAGAAAGTATCCATCATGGCTGATGCAATGCGGCGGCTGCATACGCTTGATCCGGC
TACCTGCCCATTCGACCACCAAGCGAAACATCGCATCGAGCGAGCACGTACTCGGATGGAAGCCGGTCTT
GTCGATCAGGATGATCTGGACGAAGAGCATCAGGGGCTCGCGCCAGCCGAACTGTTCGCCAGGCTCAAGG
CGAGCATGCCCGACGGCGAGGATCTCGTCGTGACCCATGGCGATGCCTGCTTGCCGAATATCATGGTGGA
AAATGGCCGCTTTTCTGGATTCATCGACTGTGGCCGGCTGGGTGTGGCGGACCGCTATCAGGACATAGCG
TTGGCTACCCGTGATATTGCTGAAGAGCTTGGCGGCGAATGGGCTGACCGCTTCCTCGTGCTTTACGGTA
TCGCCGCTCCCGATTCGCAGCGCATCGCCTTCTATCGCCTTCTTGACGAGTTCTTCTGAGCGGGACTCTG
GGGTTCGAAATGACCGACCAAGCGACGCCCAACCTGCCATCACGAGATTTCGATTCCACCGCCGCCTTCT
ATGAAAGGTTGGGCTTCGGAATCGTTTTCCGGGACGCCGGCTGGATGATCCTCCAGCGCGGGGATCTCAT
GCTGGAGTTCTTCGCCCACCCTAGGGGGAGGCTAACTGAAACACGGAAGGAGACAATACCGGAAGGAACC
CGCGCTATGACGGCAATAAAAAGACAGAATAAAACGCACGGTGTTGGGTCGTTTGTTCATAAACGCGGGG
TTCGGTCCCAGGGCTGGCACTCTGTCGATACCCCACCGAGACCCCATTGGGGCCAATACGCCCGCGTTTC
TTCCTTTTCCCCACCCCACCCCCCAAGTTCGGGTGAAGGCCCAGGGCTCGCAGCCAACGTCGGGGCGGCA
GGCCCTGCCATAGCCTCAGGTTACTCATATATACTTTAGATTGATTTAAAACTTCATTTTTAATTTAAAA
GGATCTAGGTGAAGATCCTTTTTGATAATCTCATGACCAAAATCCCTTAACGTGAGTTTTCGTTCCACTG
AGCGTCAGACCCCGTAGAAAAGATCAAAGGATCTTCTTGAGATCCTTTTTTTCTGCGCGTAATCTGCTGC
TTGCAAACAAAAAAACCACCGCTACCAGCGGTGGTTTGTTTGCCGGATCAAGAGCTACCAACTCTTTTTC
CGAAGGTAACTGGCTTCAGCAGAGCGCAGATACCAAATACTGTTCTTCTAGTGTAGCCGTAGTTAGGCCA
CCACTTCAAGAACTCTGTAGCACCGCCTACATACCTCGCTCTGCTAATCCTGTTACCAGTGGCTGCTGCC
AGTGGCGATAAGTCGTGTCTTACCGGGTTGGACTCAAGACGATAGTTACCGGATAAGGCGCAGCGGTCGG
GCTGAACGGGGGGTTCGTGCACACAGCCCAGCTTGGAGCGAACGACCTACACCGAACTGAGATACCTACA
GCGTGAGCTATGAGAAAGCGCCACGCTTCCCGAAGGGAGAAAGGCGGACAGGTATCCGGTAAGCGGCAGG
GTCGGAACAGGAGAGCGCACGAGGGAGCTTCCAGGGGGAAACGCCTGGTATCTTTATAGTCCTGTCGGGT
TTCGCCACCTCTGACTTGAGCGTCGATTTTTGTGATGCTCGTCAGGGGGGCGGAGCCTATGGAAAAACGC
CAGCAACGCGGCCTTTTTACGGTTCCTGGCCTTTTGCTGGCCTTTTGCTCACATGTTCTTTCCTGCGTTA
TCCCCTGATTCTGTGGATAACCGTATTACCGCCATGCATTAGTTATTAATAGTAATCAATTACGGGGTCA
TTAGTTCATAGCCCATATAT
Features (pLannotate 1.2.2; 15 found; start..end, strand, type, name):
     10..313     +  enhancer       CMV enhancer: human cytomegalovirus immediate early enhancer
    314..517     +  promoter       CMV promoter: human cytomegalovirus (CMV) immediate early promoter
    562..1269    +  CDS            mCherry: mCherry is a basic (constitutively fluorescent) red fluorescent protein published in 2004, derived from Discosoma sp.. It is reported to be a very rapidly-maturing monomer with low acid sensitivity.
   1324..1725    +  CDS            LGALS1: LEG1_HUMAN - Experimental evidence at protein level: Swiss-Prot protein existence level 1. Lectin that binds beta-galactoside and a wide array of complex carbohydrates. Plays a role in regulating apoptosis, cell proliferation and cell differentiation. Inhibits CD45 protein phosphatase activity and therefore the dephosphorylation of Lyn kinase. Strong inducer of T-cell apoptosis. From Homo sapiens (Human).
   1751..1835    +  CDS            large T antigen (fragment): large T antigen from SV40 (simian virus 40)
   1858..1979    +  polyA_signal   SV40 poly(A) signal: SV40 polyadenylation signal
   2013..2441    -  rep_origin     f1 ori (sequence partly withheld): f1 bacteriophage origin of replication; arrow indicates direction of (+) strand synthesis
   2468..2572    +  promoter       AmpR promoter: bla
   2574..2931    +  promoter       SV40 promoter: SV40 enhancer and early promoter
   2966..3760    +  CDS            NeoR/KanR: aminoglycoside phosphotransferase from Tn5; aph(3')-II (or nptII); confers resistance to neomycin, kanamycin, and G418 (Geneticin®)
   3781..3933    +  CDS            ble (fragment): BLE_KLEPN - Experimental evidence at protein level: Swiss-Prot protein existence level 1. Binding protein with a strong affinity to the bleomycin family of antibiotics. Binds to CL990; an antimitotic-antibiotic compound. From Klebsiella pneumoniae.
   3992..4039    +  polyA_signal   HSV TK poly(A) signal: herpes simplex virus thymidine kinase polyadenylation signal (Cole and Stacy, 1985)
   4130..4146    -  polyA_signal   bGH poly(A) signal (fragment): bovine growth hormone polyadenylation signal
   4368..4956    +  rep_origin     ori: high-copy-number ColE1/pMB1/pBR322/pUC origin of replication
   5071..5121    +  enhancer       CMV enhancer (fragment): human cytomegalovirus immediate early enhancer
