[The description below was written by a language model from this plasmid's Addgene catalogue record and pLannotate feature annotations shown in this document.]
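Description:
mCherry-Galectin-C-18 is a mammalian expression plasmid built on a C1-type fluorescent protein cloning vector, about 5.1 kb in the sequenced record. It encodes human galectin-1 (LGALS1, a beta-galactoside-binding lectin) fused to the C-terminus of mCherry. Transcription is driven by the human cytomegalovirus immediate early enhancer and promoter. The mCherry coding sequence comes first, followed by a short in-frame spacer of roughly 18 codons, which is probably what the "18" in the name refers to. The unmutated LGALS1 open reading frame comes next, and the transcript ends at an SV40 polyadenylation signal. The short large T antigen fragment annotated just upstream of that signal is most likely part of the SV40 terminator region rather than a functional coding element.

The backbone carries a high-copy ColE1/pUC-type origin for propagation in E. coli and an f1 origin for single-stranded DNA production. A single Tn5 aminoglycoside phosphotransferase gene (NeoR/KanR) serves both hosts. It sits behind tandem promoters: a bacterial bla promoter gives kanamycin resistance in bacteria, and the SV40 enhancer/early promoter gives G418 resistance in mammalian cells, with an HSV TK polyadenylation signal downstream. The small ble and bGH poly(A) fragments, and the CMV enhancer fragment at the end of the record, appear to be vector remnants or effects of circular numbering.

The plasmid belongs to a collection of fluorescent protein fusions used as localization markers. It is catalogued under membrane receptor localization, and mCherry provides red fluorescence (excitation 587 nm, emission 610 nm). Typical use is transient or stable transfection of mammalian cells to image the distribution of galectin-1 by fluorescence microscopy.
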