Addgene plasmid #62745: mCherry-Galectin-C-18
Purpose: Localization: Membrane Receptor, C1 Cloning Vector, Excitation:587, Emission:610
Depositing lab: Michael Davidson. Depositing organization: Florida State University, Tallahassee.
Backbone
  Vector backbone: C1 Cloning Vector
  Vector type: Mammalian Expression
  Selectable markers: Neomycin (select with G418)
Growth in bacteria
  Bacterial resistance: Kanamycin, 50 μg/mL
  Growth temperature: 37°C
  Growth strain: DH5alpha
  Copy number: High Copy
Gene/Insert
  Gene/Insert name: Galectin (alt name: beta-galactoside-binding lectin precursor)
  Species: H. sapiens (human)
  Mutation: none
  Entrez Gene: LGALS1 (a.k.a. GAL1, GBP)
  Promoter: CMV
  Tag / fusion protein: mCherry (N terminal on backbone)
  Cloning method: Unknown
  Sequencing primers: 5′ CMV-F; 3′ SV40pA-R
Terms and licenses: Academic/Nonprofit Terms; Industry Terms: Not Available to Industry
How to cite: mCherry-Galectin-C-18 was a gift from Michael Davidson (Addgene plasmid # 62745 ; http://n2t.net/addgene:62745 ; RRID:Addgene_62745)
